LOCUS       Exported 5853 bp ds-DNA circular SYN 12-MAY-2021
DEFINITION  Localization: Mitochondria, Excitation: 530, Emission: 541.
ACCESSION   .
VERSION     .
KEYWORDS    mPapaya-PDHA1-N-10
SOURCE      synthetic DNA construct
  ORGANISM  synthetic DNA construct
REFERENCE   1 (bases 1 to 5853)
  AUTHORS   Hoi H, Howe ES, Ding Y, Zhang W, Baird MA, Sell BR, Allen JR,
            Davidson MW, Campbell RE
  TITLE     An engineered monomeric Zoanthus sp. yellow fluorescent protein.
  JOURNAL   Chem Biol. 2013 Oct 24;20(10):1296-304. doi:
            10.1016/j.chembiol.2013.08.008. Epub 2013 Oct 3.
  PUBMED    24094838
REFERENCE   2 (bases 1 to 5853)
  AUTHORS   .
  TITLE     Direct Submission
  JOURNAL   Exported May 12, 2021 from SnapGene Server 1.1.58
            http://www.snapgene.com
FEATURES             Location/Qualifiers
     source          1..5853
                     /organism="synthetic DNA construct"
                     /mol_type="other DNA"
     enhancer        1..304
                     /label=CMV enhancer
                     /note="human cytomegalovirus immediate early enhancer"
     promoter        305..508
                     /label=CMV promoter
                     /note="human cytomegalovirus (CMV) immediate early
                     promoter"
     primer_bind     459..479
                     /label=CMV-F
                     /note="Human CMV immediate early promoter, forward primer"
     regulatory      1740..1749
                     /regulatory_class="other"
                     /note="vertebrate consensus sequence for strong initiation
                     of translation (Kozak, 1987)"
     CDS             1746..2459
                     /codon_start=1
                     /product="monomeric yellow fluorescent protein derived from
                     the Zoanthus fluorescent protein zFP538"
                     /label=mPapaya1
                     /note="mammalian codon-optimized"
                     /translation="MVSKGEGQSKHGLKEEMTVKYHMEGCVNGHKFVITGEGIGNPFKG
                     KQTANLCVIEGGPLPFSEDILSPGFKYGDRIFTEYPQDIVDYFKNSCPAGYTWERSFLF
                     EDGAVCRCNVDITVSEKENCIYHKSIFRGVNFPADGPVMKKMTTNWEASTEKIVPVPKQ
                     GILKGKVKMYLLLKDGGRYHCQFDTVYKAKSVPSKMPEWHFIQHKLLREDRSDAKNQKW
                     QLTEHAIAGMDELYK"
     polyA_signal    2581..2702
                     /label=SV40 poly(A) signal
                     /note="SV40 polyadenylation signal"
     primer_bind     complement(2618..2637)
                     /label=SV40pA-R
                     /note="SV40 polyA, reverse primer"
     primer_bind     2672..2691
                     /label=EBV-rev
                     /note="SV40 polyA terminator, reverse primer"
     rep_origin      complement(2709..3164)
                     /direction=LEFT
                     /label=f1 ori
                     /note="f1 bacteriophage origin of replication; arrow
                     indicates direction of (+) strand synthesis"
     primer_bind     complement(2846..2867)
                     /label=F1ori-F
                     /note="F1 origin, forward primer"
     primer_bind     3058..3077
                     /label=F1ori-R
                     /note="F1 origin, reverse primer"
     promoter        3191..3295
                     /gene="bla"
                     /label=AmpR promoter
     promoter        3297..3654
                     /label=SV40 promoter
                     /note="SV40 enhancer and early promoter"
     primer_bind     complement(3320..3340)
                     /label=pBABE 3'
                     /note="SV40 enhancer, reverse primer for pBABE vectors"
     rep_origin      3505..3640
                     /label=SV40 ori
                     /note="SV40 origin of replication"
     primer_bind     3567..3586
                     /label=SV40pro-F
                     /note="SV40 promoter/origin, forward primer"
     CDS             3689..4483
                     /codon_start=1
                     /gene="aph(3')-II (or nptII)"
                     /product="aminoglycoside phosphotransferase from Tn5"
                     /label=NeoR/KanR
                     /note="confers resistance to neomycin, kanamycin, and G418
                     (Geneticin(R))"
                     /translation="MIEQDGLHAGSPAAWVERLFGYDWAQQTIGCSDAAVFRLSAQGRP
                     VLFVKTDLSGALNELQDEAARLSWLATTGVPCAAVLDVVTEAGRDWLLLGEVPGQDLLS
                     SHLAPAEKVSIMADAMRRLHTLDPATCPFDHQAKHRIERARTRMEAGLVDQDDLDEEHQ
                     GLAPAELFARLKASMPDGEDLVVTHGDACLPNIMVENGRFSGFIDCGRLGVADRYQDIA
                     LATRDIAEELGGEWADRFLVLYGIAAPDSQRIAFYRLLDEFF"
     primer_bind     complement(3743..3762)
                     /label=Neo-R
                     /note="Neomycin resistance gene, reverse primer"
     primer_bind     4353..4372
                     /label=Neo-F
                     /note="Neomycin resistance gene, forward primer"
     primer_bind     complement(4671..4690)
                     /label=TK-pA-R
                     /note="Thymidine kinase polyA, reverse primer"
     polyA_signal    4715..4762
                     /label=HSV TK poly(A) signal
                     /note="herpes simplex virus thymidine kinase
                     polyadenylation signal (Cole and Stacy, 1985)"
     rep_origin      5091..5679
                     /direction=RIGHT
                     /label=ori
                     /note="high-copy-number ColE1/pMB1/pBR322/pUC origin of
                     replication"
     primer_bind     5580..5599
                     /label=pBR322ori-F
                     /note="pBR322 origin, forward primer"
ORIGIN
        1 cgttacataa cttacggtaa atggcccgcc tggctgaccg cccaacgacc cccgcccatt
       61 gacgtcaata atgacgtatg ttcccatagt aacgccaata gggactttcc attgacgtca
      121 atgggtggag tatttacggt aaactgccca cttggcagta catcaagtgt atcatatgcc
      181 aagtacgccc cctattgacg tcaatgacgg taaatggccc gcctggcatt atgcccagta
      241 catgacctta tgggactttc ctacttggca gtacatctac gtattagtca tcgctattac
      301 catggtgatg cggttttggc agtacatcaa tgggcgtgga tagcggtttg actcacgggg
      361 atttccaagt ctccacccca ttgacgtcaa tgggagtttg ttttggcacc aaaatcaacg
      421 ggactttcca aaatgtcgta acaactccgc cccattgacg caaatgggcg gtaggcgtgt
      481 acggtgggag gtctatataa gcagagctgg tttagtgaac cgtcagatcc gctagcaccg
      541 ccaccatgag gaagatgctc gccgccgtct cccgcgtgct gtctggcgct tctcagaagc
      601 cggcaagcag agtgctggta gcatcccgta attttgcaaa tgatgctaca tttgaaatta
      661 agaaatgtga ccttcaccgg ctggaagaag gccctcctgt cacaacagtg ctcaccaggg
      721 aggatgggct caaatactac aggatgatgc agactgtacg ccgaatggag ttgaaagcag
      781 atcagctgta taaacagaaa attattcgtg gtttctgtca cttgtgtgat ggtcaggaag
      841 cttgctgtgt gggcctggag gccggcatca accccacaga ccatctcatc acagcctacc
      901 gggctcacgg ctttactttc acccggggcc tttccgtccg agaaattctc gcagagctta
      961 caggacgaaa aggaggttgt gctaaaggga aaggaggatc gatgcacatg tatgccaaga
     1021 acttctacgg gggcaatggc atcgtgggag cgcaggtgcc cctgggcgct gggattgctc
     1081 tagcctgtaa gtataatgga aaagatgagg tctgcctgac tttatatggc gatggtgctg
     1141 ctaaccaggg ccagatattc gaagcttaca acatggcagc tttgtggaaa ttaccttgta
     1201 ttttcatctg tgagaataat cgctatggaa tgggaacgtc tgttgagaga gcggcagcca
     1261 gcactgatta ctacaagaga ggcgatttca ttcctgggct gagagtggat ggaatggata
     1321 tcctgtgcgt ccgagaggca acaaggtttg ctgctgccta ttgtagatct gggaaggggc
     1381 ccatcctgat ggagctgcag acttaccgtt accacggaca cagtatgagt gaccctggag
     1441 tcagttaccg tacacgagaa gaaattcagg aagtaagaag taagagtgac cctattatgc
     1501 ttctcaagga caggatggtg aacagcaatc ttgccagtgt ggaagaacta aaggaaattg
     1561 atgtggaagt gaggaaggag attgaggatg ctgcccagtt tgccacggcc gatcctgagc
     1621 cacctttgga agagctgggc taccacatct actccagcga cccacctttt gaagttcgtg
     1681 gtgccaatca gtggatcaag tttaagtcag tcagtagctc cggaggggat ccaccggtcg
     1741 ccaccatggt gagcaagggc gaggggcaat cgaagcatgg gctaaaggag gagatgacgg
     1801 tgaagtacca catggaaggt tgcgttaatg gtcacaaatt tgtcattact ggagagggca
     1861 ttggaaaccc ttttaagggt aagcaaactg caaatttgtg tgtgatagaa ggaggcccgc
     1921 tgccgttctc ggaggacatt ttaagtccgg gttttaaata tggtgaccgg attttcacag
     1981 agtacccaca ggatattgta gattacttca agaactcatg tccagcgggc tatacgtggg
     2041 aaaggagctt cctctttgag gacggagcgg tctgtcgatg caacgtggac ataacagtct
     2101 ctgaaaagga gaactgcatc tatcacaaaa gtatcttcag aggggtgaat tttcccgccg
     2161 acggccccgt aatgaagaaa atgaccacta attgggaagc tagtaccgag aaaattgtgc
     2221 ctgttccaaa gcaagggata ttaaaaggaa aggtcaaaat gtacctattg ctgaaggatg
     2281 gcggtcgtta tcattgccag tttgatacgg tatataaagc taaatcagtg ccctccaaga
     2341 tgccagaatg gcattttata cagcataagc tccttaggga ggaccgctct gatgctaaaa
     2401 accagaaatg gcaattaaca gaacatgcaa tcgcaggcat ggacgagctg tacaagtaag
     2461 cggccgcgac tctagatcat aatcagccat accacatttg tagaggtttt acttgcttta
     2521 aaaaacctcc cacacctccc cctgaacctg aaacataaaa tgaatgcaat tgttgttgtt
     2581 aacttgttta ttgcagctta taatggttac aaataaagca atagcatcac aaatttcaca
     2641 aataaagcat ttttttcact gcattctagt tgtggtttgt ccaaactcat caatgtatct
     2701 taaggcgtaa attgtaagcg ttaatatttt gttaaaattc gcgttaaatt tttgttaaat
     2761 cagctcattt tttaaccaat aggccgaaat cggcaaaatc ccttataaat caaaagaata
     2821 gaccgagata gggttgagtg ttgttccagt ttggaacaag agtccactat taaagaacgt
     2881 ggactccaac gtcaaaggnn nnnnnnnnnn nnnnnnnnnn nnnnnnnnnn nnnnnnnnnn
     2941 nnnnnnntnn nnnnnnnnnn nnnnnnnnnn nnnnnnnnnn nnnnnnnnnn nnnnnnnnnn
     3001 nnnnnnnnnn nnnnnnnnnn nnnnnnnnnn nnnnnnnnng nnnnnnnnnn nnnnnnnnnn
     3061 nnnnnnnnnn nnnnnnnnnn nnnnnnnnnn nnnnnnnnnn nnnnnnnnnn nnnnnnnnnn
     3121 nnnnnnnnnn nnnnnnnnnn nnnnnnnnnn nnnnnnnnnn nnnncaggtg gcacttttcg
     3181 gggaaatgtg cgcggaaccc ctatttgttt atttttctaa atacattcaa atatgtatcc
     3241 gctcatgaga caataaccct gataaatgct tcaataatat tgaaaaagga agagtcctga
     3301 ggcggaaaga accagctgtg gaatgtgtgt cagttagggt gtggaaagtc cccaggctcc
     3361 ccagcaggca gaagtatgca aagcatgcat ctcaattagt cagcaaccag gtgtggaaag
     3421 tccccaggct ccccagcagg cagaagtatg caaagcatgc atctcaatta gtcagcaacc
     3481 atagtcccgc ccctaactcc gcccatcccg cccctaactc cgcccagttc cgcccattct
     3541 ccgccccatg gctgactaat tttttttatt tatgcagagg ccgaggccgc ctcggcctct
     3601 gagctattcc agaagtagtg aggaggcttt tttggaggcc taggcttttg caaagatcga
     3661 tcaagagaca ggatgaggat cgtttcgcat gattgaacaa gatggattgc acgcaggttc
     3721 tccggccgct tgggtggaga ggctattcgg ctatgactgg gcacaacaga caatcggctg
     3781 ctctgatgcc gccgtgttcc ggctgtcagc gcaggggcgc ccggttcttt ttgtcaagac
     3841 cgacctgtcc ggtgccctga atgaactgca agacgaggca gcgcggctat cgtggctggc
     3901 cacgacgggc gttccttgcg cagctgtgct cgacgttgtc actgaagcgg gaagggactg
     3961 gctgctattg ggcgaagtgc cggggcagga tctcctgtca tctcaccttg ctcctgccga
     4021 gaaagtatcc atcatggctg atgcaatgcg gcggctgcat acgcttgatc cggctacctg
     4081 cccattcgac caccaagcga aacatcgcat cgagcgagca cgtactcgga tggaagccgg
     4141 tcttgtcgat caggatgatc tggacgaaga gcatcagggg ctcgcgccag ccgaactgtt
     4201 cgccaggctc aaggcgagca tgcccgacgg cgaggatctc gtcgtgaccc atggcgatgc
     4261 ctgcttgccg aatatcatgg tggaaaatgg ccgcttttct ggattcatcg actgtggccg
     4321 gctgggtgtg gcggaccgct atcaggacat agcgttggct acccgtgata ttgctgaaga
     4381 gcttggcggc gaatgggctg accgcttcct cgtgctttac ggtatcgccg ctcccgattc
     4441 gcagcgcatc gccttctatc gccttcttga cgagttcttc tgagcgggac tctggggttc
     4501 gaaatgaccg accaagcgac gcccaacctg ccatcacgag atttcgattc caccgccgcc
     4561 ttctatgaaa ggttgggctt cggaatcgtt ttccgggacg ccggctggat gatcctccag
     4621 cgcggggatc tcatgctgga gttcttcgcc caccctaggg ggaggctaac tgaaacacgg
     4681 aaggagacaa taccggaagg aacccgcgct atgacggcaa taaaaagaca gaataaaacg
     4741 cacggtgttg ggtcgtttgt tcataaacgc ggggttcggt cccagggctg gcactctgtc
     4801 gataccccac cgagacccca ttggggccaa tacgcccgcg tttcttcctt ttccccaccc
     4861 caccccccaa gttcgggtga aggcccaggg ctcgcagcca acgtcggggc ggcaggccct
     4921 gccatagcct caggttactc atatatactt tagattgatt taaaacttca tttttaattt
     4981 aaaaggatct aggtgaagat cctttttgat aatctcatga ccaaaatccc ttaacgtgag
     5041 ttttcgttcc actgagcgtc agaccccgta gaaaagatca aaggatcttc ttgagatcct
     5101 ttttttctgc gcgtaatctg ctgcttgcaa acaaaaaaac caccgctacc agcggtggtt
     5161 tgtttgccgg atcaagagct accaactctt tttccgaagg taactggctt cagcagagcg
     5221 cagataccaa atactgttct tctagtgtag ccgtagttag gccaccactt caagaactct
     5281 gtagcaccgc ctacatacct cgctctgcta atcctgttac cagtggctgc tgccagtggc
     5341 gataagtcgt gtcttaccgg gttggactca agacgatagt taccggataa ggcgcagcgg
     5401 tcgggctgaa cggggggttc gtgcacacag cccagcttgg agcgaacgac ctacaccgaa
     5461 ctgagatacc tacagcgtga gctatgagaa agcgccacgc ttcccgaagg gagaaaggcg
     5521 gacaggtatc cggtaagcgg cagggtcgga acaggagagc gcacgaggga gcttccaggg
     5581 ggaaacgcct ggtatcttta tagtcctgtc gggtttcgcc acctctgact tgagcgtcga
     5641 tttttgtgat gctcgtcagg ggggcggagc ctatggaaaa acgccagcaa cgcggccttt
     5701 ttacggttcc tggccttttg ctggcctttt gctcacatgt tctttcctgc gttatcccct
     5761 gattctgtgg ataaccgtat taccgccatg cattagttat taatagtaat caattacggg
     5821 gtcattagtt catagcccat atatggagtt ccg
//
